Addgene plasmid #152193: pGBW-m4133621
Purpose: Mammalian expression plasmid for SARS-CoV-2 nsp11
Depositing lab: Ginkgo Bioworks & Benjie Chen. Depositing organization: Ginkgo Bioworks.
Backbone
  Vector backbone: pTwist_CMV_Puro_6
  Backbone size w/o insert (bp): 6080
  Vector type: Mammalian Expression
  Selectable markers: Puromycin
Growth in bacteria
  Bacterial resistance: Ampicillin, 100 μg/mL
  Growth temperature: 37°C
  Growth strain: DH5alpha
  Copy number: High Copy
Gene/Insert
  Gene/Insert name: SARS-CoV-2 nsp11
  Species: Severe acute respiratory syndrome coronavirus 2
  Insert size (bp): 32
  Mutation: wt
  Entrez Gene: ORF1ab (a.k.a. GU280_gp01)
  Promoter: CMV
  Tag / fusion protein: Cleavable TEV;TapTag (C terminal on backbone)
  Cloning method: Unknown
Resource information
  A portion of this plasmid was derived from a plasmid made by: GinkgoBioworks
Depositor comments: NCBI reference sequence: YP_009725312.1
How to cite: pGBW-m4133621 was a gift from Ginkgo Bioworks & Benjie Chen (Addgene plasmid # 152193 ; http://n2t.net/addgene:152193 ; RRID:Addgene_152193)
