[The description below was written by a language model from this plasmid's Addgene catalogue record and pLannotate feature annotations shown in this document.]
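Description:
pGBW-m4133621 is a mammalian expression plasmid built on the pTwist_CMV_Puro_6 backbone for producing SARS-CoV-2 nsp11, the very short peptide encoded at the end of ORF1a in the viral ORF1ab gene. The wild-type insert is recorded as only about 32 bp, and the full annotated sequence is 6,700 nt. The plasmid is propagated in E. coli through a high-copy ColE1/pUC-type origin with ampicillin selection (AmpR β-lactamase). A separate cassette, in which the human ubiquitin C promoter drives puromycin N-acetyltransferase followed by a synthetic poly(A) signal, allows puromycin selection of transfected mammalian cells.

Expression of the insert is driven by the CMV immediate-early enhancer and promoter; the annotation picks up the enhancer plus short or truncated CMV promoter matches just upstream of the sequence origin. The nsp11 coding segment itself is too small to be annotated, but it presumably sits between the promoter and the tag region at the start of the record. According to the catalogue entry, the backbone supplies a C-terminal TEV-cleavable TAP tag. This agrees with the annotated fragment of myosin light chain kinase 2, which likely corresponds to a calmodulin-binding peptide, and the fragment of Staphylococcus aureus protein A, which carries IgG-binding domains. Together these would permit tandem affinity purification, with TEV protease releasing the bait from the protein A module. An SV40 polyadenylation signal lies downstream of the tag, though it is annotated on the reverse strand. The expression unit is flanked by β-globin insulator elements, and bacterial rrnG and T7 terminators help isolate the cassettes from read-through transcription. The design suits tagged expression of nsp11 in mammalian cells, for example for pull-down or interaction studies, although the record states only mammalian expression as the purpose.
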