Features (pLannotate 1.2.2; 20 found; start..end, strand, type, name):
     95..172     +  CDS            MYLK2 (fragment): MYLK2_HUMAN - Experimental evidence at protein level: Swiss-Prot protein existence level 1. Implicated in the level of global muscle contraction and cardiac function. Phosphorylates a specific serine in the N-terminus of a myosin light chain. From Homo sapiens (Human).
    254..604     +  CDS            spa (fragment): SPA_STAAU - Experimental evidence at protein level: Swiss-Prot protein existence level 1. Plays a role in the inhibition of the host innate and adaptive immune responses. Possesses five immunoglobulin-binding domains that capture both the fragment crystallizable region (Fc region) and the Fab region (part of Ig that identifies antigen) of immunoglobulins (By similarity). In turn, Staphylococcus aureus is protected from phagocytic killing via inhibition of Ig Fc region. In addition, the host elicited B-cell response is prevented due to a decrease of antibody-secreting cell proliferation that en
    669..790     -  polyA_signal   SV40 poly(A) signal: SV40 polyadenylation signal
    813..882     -  CDS            large T antigen (fragment): large T antigen from SV40 (simian virus 40)
    905..951     +  terminator     T7 terminator: transcription terminator for bacteriophage T7 RNA polymerase
    981..1117    +  terminator     rrnG terminator: transcription terminator from the E. coli ribosomal RNA rrnG operon (Albrechtsen et al., 1991)
   1162..1233    +  misc_feature   3' β-globin insulator: insulator downstream of the human β-globin locus (Farrell et al., 2002)
   1459..2047    -  rep_origin     ori: high-copy-number ColE1/pMB1/pBR322/pUC origin of replication
   2219..2283    -  CDS            bla(M) (fragment): β-lactamase lacking the signal sequence; bla(M); allows cytosolic expression of β-lactamase
   2547..3756    +  promoter       UbC promoter: human ubiquitin C promoter
   3760..4357    +  CDS            PuroR (fragment): puromycin N-acetyltransferase; pac from Streptomyces; confers resistance to puromycin
   4386..4434    +  polyA_signal   poly(A) signal: synthetic polyadenylation signal
   4700..5560    +  CDS            AmpR: β-lactamase; bla; confers resistance to ampicillin, carbenicillin, and related antibiotics
   5573..5709    +  terminator     rrnG terminator: transcription terminator from the E. coli ribosomal RNA rrnG operon (Albrechtsen et al., 1991)
   5854..5925    +  misc_feature   5' β-globin insulator: insulator upstream of the human β-globin locus (Farrell et al., 2002)
   5930..5976    -  terminator     T7 terminator: transcription terminator for bacteriophage T7 RNA polymerase
   5994..6042    -  polyA_signal   poly(A) signal: synthetic polyadenylation signal
   6123..6426    +  enhancer       CMV enhancer: human cytomegalovirus immediate early enhancer
   6499..6516    -  promoter       CMV promoter (fragment): human cytomegalovirus (CMV) immediate early promoter
   6579..6630    +  promoter       CMVd2 promoter: truncated human cytomegalovirus (CMV) immediate early promoter that yields moderately reduced expression relative to the full-length promoter
>Addgene plasmid #152193 | pGBW-m4133621 | depositor full sequence | sequence record 295205 | Full Sequence
CACCATGGCTGATGCACAATCGTTTTTAAACGGGTTTGCGGAAAACCTTTACTTTCAGTCGGGACGGCGA
ATCCCGGGGCTGATAAATCCCTGGAAAAGGAGATGGAAGAAGAACTTTATTGCAGTGTCTGCGGCTAACC
GGTTCAAAAAGATCAGTTCAAGCGGCGCCCTAGATTACGACATTCCTACGACCGCCTCCGAGAATCTCTA
TTTCCAGGGTGAATTTGGCTTGGCACAACATGACGAGGCCGTCGATAACAAGTTTAATAAAGAACAGCAG
AACGCTTTCTATGAGATCCTTCACTTACCAAATCTGAACGAAGAGCAACGCAACGCTTTCATTCAGAGCC
TGAAAGACGATCCCTCGCAGTCTGCAAATCTCCTGGCCGAAGCCAAGAAGCTGAATGACGCACAGGCTCC
AAAAGTTGATAACAAGTTTAACAAGGAGCAGCAGAATGCTTTCTACGAGATATTGCACCTTCCTAATCTG
AATGAGGAACAAAGAAATGCATTTATCCAGTCCCTAAAAGACGATCCATCACAGAGTGCCAACCTGCTTG
CGGAAGCCAAAAAGCTCAATGATGCCCAGGCCCCGAAAGTAGACGCGAACCATCAATAAGCTAGCTTGAC
TGACTGAGATACAGCGTACCTTCAGCTCACAGACATGATAAGATACATTGATGAGTTTGGACAAACCACA
ACTAGAATGCAGTGAAAAAAATGCTTTATTTGTGAAATTTGTGATGCTATTGCTTTATTTGTAACCATTA
TAAGCTGCAATAAACAAGTTAACAACAACAATTGCATTCATTTTATGTTTCAGGTTCAGGGGGAGGTGTG
GGAGGTTTTTTAAAGCAAGTAAAACCTCTACAAATGTGGTATTGGCCCATCTCTATCGGTATCGTAGCAT
AACCCCTTGGGGCCTCTAAACGGGTCTTGAGGGGTTTTTTGTGCCCCTCGGGCCGGATTGCTATCTACCG
GCATTGGCGCAGAAAAAAATGCCTGATGCGACGCTGCGCGTCTTATACTCCCACATATGCCAGATTCAGC
AACGGATACGGCTTCCCCAACTTGCCCACTTCCATACGTGTCCTCCTTACCAGAAATTTATCCTTAAGGT
CGTCAGCTATCCTGCAGGCGATCTCTCGATTTCGATCAAGACATTCCTTTAATGGTCTTTTCTGGACACC
ACTAGGGGTCAGAAGTAGTTCATCAAACTTTCTTCCCTCCCTAATCTCATTGGTTACCTTGGGCTATCGA
AACTTAATTAACCAGTCAAGTCAGCTACTTGGCGAGATCGACTTGTCTGGGTTTCGACTACGCTCAGAAT
TGCGTCAGTCAAGTTCGATCTGGTCCTTGCTATTGCACCCGTTCTCCGATTACGAGTTTCATTTAAATCA
TGTGAGCAAAAGGCCAGCAAAAGGCCAGGAACCGTAAAAAGGCCGCGTTGCTGGCGTTTTTCCATAGGCT
CCGCCCCCCTGACGAGCATCACAAAAATCGACGCTCAAGTCAGAGGTGGCGAAACCCGACAGGACTATAA
AGATACCAGGCGTTTCCCCCTGGAAGCTCCCTCGTGCGCTCTCCTGTTCCGACCCTGCCGCTTACCGGAT
ACCTGTCCGCCTTTCTCCCTTCGGGAAGCGTGGCGCTTTCTCATAGCTCACGCTGTAGGTATCTCAGTTC
GGTGTAGGTCGTTCGCTCCAAGCTGGGCTGTGTGCACGAACCCCCCGTTCAGCCCGACCGCTGCGCCTTA
TCCGGTAACTATCGTCTTGAGTCCAACCCGGTAAGACACGACTTATCGCCACTGGCAGCAGCCACTGGTA
ACAGGATTAGCAGAGCGAGGTATGTAGGCGGTGCTACAGAGTTCTTGAAGTGGTGGCCTAACTACGGCTA
CACTAGAAGAACAGTATTTGGTATCTGCGCTCTGCTGAAGCCAGTTACCTTCGGAAAAAGAGTTGGTAGC
TCTTGATCCGGCAAACAAACCACCGCTGGTAGCGGTGGTTTTTTTGTTTGCAAGCAGCAGATTACGCGCA
GAAAAAAAGGATCTCAAGAAGATCCTTTGATCTTTTCTACGGGGTCTGACGCTCAGTGGAACGAAAACTC
ACGTTAAGGGATTTTGGTCATGAGATTATCAAAAAGGATCTTCACCTAGATCCTTTTAAATTAAAAATGA
AGTTTTAAATCAATCTAAAGTATATATGAGTAAACTTGGTCTGACAGTTACCAATGCTTAATCAGTGAGG
CACCTATCTCAGCGATCTGTCTATTTCGTTCATCCATAGTTGCATTTAAATTTCCGAACTCTCCAAGGCC
CTCGTCGGAAAATCTTCAAACCTTTCGTCCGATCCATCTTGCAGGCTACCTCTCGAACGAACTATCGCAA
GTCTCTTGGCCGGCCTTGCGCCTTGGCTATTGCTTGGCAGCGCCTATCGCCAGGTATTACTCCAATCCCG
AATATCCGAGATCGGGATCACCCGAGAGAAGTTCAACCTACATCCTCAATCCCGATCTATCCGAGATCCG
AGGAATATCGAAATCGGGGCGCGCCTGGCCTCCGCGCCGGGTTTTGGCGCCTCCCGCGGGCGCCCCCCTC
GTCACGGCGAGCGCTGCCACGTCAGACGAAGGGCGCAGGAGCGTCCTGATCCTTCCGCCCGGACGCTCAG
GACAGCGGCCCGCTGCTCATAAGACTCGGCCTTAGAACCCCAGTATCAGCAGAAGGACATTTTAGGACGG
GACTTGGGTGACTCTAGGGCACTGGTTTTCTTTCCAGAGAGCGGAACAGGCGAGGAAAAGTAGTCCCTTC
TCGGCGATTCTGCGGAGGGATCTCCGTGGGGCGGTGAACGCCGATGATTATATAAGGACGCGCCGGGTGT
GGCACAGCTAGTTCCGTCGCAGCCGGGATTTGGGTCGCGGTTCTTGTTTGTGGATCGCTGTGATCGTCAC
TTGGTGAGTAGCGGGCTGCTGGGCTGGCCGGGGCTTTCGTGGCCGCCGGGCCGCTCGGTGGGACGGAAGC
GTGTGGAGAGACCGCCAAGGGCTGTAGTCTGGGTCCGCGAGCAAGGTTGCCCTGAACTGGGGGTTGGGGG
GAGCGCAGCAAAATGGCGGCTGTTCCCGAGTCTTGAATGGAAGACGCTTGTGAGGCGGGCTGTGAGGTCG
TTGAAACAAGGTGGGGGGCATGGTGGGCGGCAAGAACCCAAGGTCTTGAGCCCTTCGCTAATGCGGGAAA
GCTCTTATTCGGGTGAGATGGGCTGGGCACCATCTGGGGACCCTGACGTGAAGTTTGTCACTGACTGGAG
AACTCGGTTTGTCGTCTGTTGCGGGGGCGGCAGTTATGGCGGTGCCGTTGGGCAGTGCACCCGTACCTTT
GGGAGCGCGCGCCCTCGTCGTGTCGTGACGTCACCCGTTCTGTTGGCTTATAATGCAGGGTGGGGCCACC
TGCCGGTAGGTGTGCGGTAGGCTTTTCTCCGTCGCAGGACGCAGGGTTCGGGCCTAGGGTAGGCTCTCCT
GAATCGACAGGCGCCGGACCTCTGGTGAGGGGAGGGATAAGTGAGGCGTCAGTTTCTTTGGTCGGTTTTA
TGTACCTATCTTCTTAAGTAGCTGAAGCTCCGGTTTTGAACTATGCGCTCGGGGTTGGCGAGTGTGTTTT
GTGAAGTTTTTTAGGCACCTTTTGAAATGTAATCATTTGGGTCAATATGTAATTTTCAGTGTTAGACTTG
TAAATTGTCCGCTAAATTCTGGCCGTTTTTGGCTTTTTTGTTAGACAACATGACCGAGTACAAGCCCACG
GTGCGCCTCGCCACCCGCGACGACGTCCCCAGGGCCGTACGCACCCTCGCCGCCGCGTTCGCCGACTACC
CCGCCACGCGCCACACCGTCGATCCGGACCGCCACATCGAGCGGGTCACCGAGCTGCAAGAACTCTTCCT
CACGCGCGTCGGGCTCGACATCGGCAAGGTGTGGGTCGCGGACGACGGCGCCGCGGTGGCGGTCTGGACC
ACGCCGGAGAGCGTCGAAGCGGGGGCGGTGTTCGCCGAGATCGGCCCGCGCATGGCCGAGTTGAGCGGTT
CCCGGCTGGCCGCGCAGCAACAGATGGAGGGCCTCCTGGCGCCGCACCGGCCCAAGGAGCCCGCGTGGTT
CCTGGCCACCGTCGGCGTCTCGCCCGACCACCAGGGCAAGGGTCTGGGCAGCGCCGTCGTGCTCCCCGGA
GTGGAGGCCGCCGAGCGCGCCGGGGTGCCCGCCTTCCTGGAGACCTCCGCGCCCCGCAACCTCCCCTTCT
ACGAGCGGCTCGGCTTCACCGTCACCGCCGACGTCGAGGTGCCCGAAGGACCGCGCACCTGGTGCATGAC
CCGCAAGCCCGGTGCCTAGGCTAGTATGTAAGCCTAGTCTTAGATAATAAAATCGCTATCCATCGAAGAT
GGATGTGTGTTGGTTTTTTGTGTGTGTAACGCTAGGCGCGCCTGGTGTACCGAGAACGATCCTCTCAGTG
CGAGTCTCGACGATCCATATCGTTGCTTGGCAGTCAGCCAGTCGGAATCCAGCTTGGGACCCAGGAAGTC
CAATCGTCAGATATTGTACTCAAGCCTGGTCACGGCAGCGTACCGATCTGTTTAAACCTAGATATTGATA
GTCTGATCGGTCAACGTATAATCGAGTCCTAGCTTTTGCAAACATCTATCAAGAGACAGGATCAGCAGGA
GGCTTTCGCATGAGTATTCAACATTTCCGTGTCGCCCTTATTCCCTTTTTTGCGGCATTTTGCCTTCCTG
TTTTTGCTCACCCAGAAACGCTGGTGAAAGTAAAAGATGCTGAAGATCAGTTGGGTGCGCGAGTGGGTTA
CATCGAACTGGATCTCAACAGCGGTAAGATCCTTGAGAGTTTTCGCCCCGAAGAACGCTTTCCAATGATG
AGCACTTTTAAAGTTCTGCTATGTGGCGCGGTATTATCCCGTATTGACGCCGGGCAAGAGCAACTCGGTC
GCCGCATACACTATTCTCAGAATGACTTGGTTGAGTATTCACCAGTCACAGAAAAGCATCTTACGGATGG
CATGACAGTAAGAGAATTATGCAGTGCTGCCATAACCATGAGTGATAACACTGCGGCCAACTTACTTCTG
ACAACGATTGGAGGACCGAAGGAGCTAACCGCTTTTTTGCACAACATGGGGGATCATGTAACTCGCCTTG
ATCGTTGGGAACCGGAGCTGAATGAAGCCATACCAAACGACGAGCGTGACACCACGATGCCTGTAGCAAT
GGCAACAACCTTGCGTAAACTATTAACTGGCGAACTACTTACTCTAGCTTCCCGGCAACAGTTGATAGAC
TGGATGGAGGCGGATAAAGTTGCAGGACCACTTCTGCGCTCGGCCCTTCCGGCTGGCTGGTTTATTGCTG
ATAAATCTGGAGCCGGTGAGCGTGGGTCTCGCGGTATCATTGCAGCACTGGGGCCAGATGGTAAGCCCTC
CCGTATCGTAGTTATCTACACGACGGGGAGTCAGGCAACTATGGATGAACGAAATAGACAGATCGCTGAG
ATAGGTGCCTCACTGATTAAGCATTGGTAACCGATTCTAGGTGCATTGGCGCAGAAAAAAATGCCTGATG
CGACGCTGCGCGTCTTATACTCCCACATATGCCAGATTCAGCAACGGATACGGCTTCCCCAACTTGCCCA
CTTCCATACGTGTCCTCCTTACCAGAAATTTATCCTTAAGATCGTTTAAACTCGACTCTGGCTCTATCGA
ATCTCCGTCGTTTCGAGCTTACGCGAACAGCCGTGGCGCTCATTTGCTCGTCGGGCATCGAATCTCGTCA
GCTATCGTCAGCTTACCTTTTTGGCAGCGATCGCGGCTCCCGACATCTTGGACCATTAGCTCCACAGGTA
TCTTCTTCCCTCTAGTGGTCATAACAGCAGCTTCAGCTACCTCTCAATTCAAAAAACCCCTCAAGACCCG
TTTAGAGGCCCCAAGGGGTTATGCTATCAATCGTTGCGTTACACACACAAAAAACCAACACACATCCATC
TTCGATGGATAGCGATTTTATTATCTAACTGCTGATCGAGTGTAGCCAGATCTAGTAATCAATTACGGGG
TCATTAGTTCATAGCCCATATATGGAGTTCCGCGTTACATAACTTACGGTAAATGGCCCGCCTGGCTGAC
CGCCCAACGACCCCCGCCCATTGACGTCAATAATGACGTATGTTCCCATAGTAACGCCAATAGGGACTTT
CCATTGACGTCAATGGGTGGAGTATTTACGGTAAACTGCCCACTTGGCAGTACATCAAGTGTATCATATG
CCAAGTACGCCCCCTATTGACGTCAATGACGGTAAATGGCCCGCCTGGCATTATGCCCAGTACATGACCT
TATGGGACTTTCCTACTTGGCAGTACATCTACGTATTAGTCATCGCTATTACCATGCTGATGCGGTTTTG
GCAGTACATCAATGGGCGTGGATAGCGGTTTGACTCACGGGGATTTCCAAGTCTCCACCCCATTGACGTC
AATGGGAGTTTGTTTTGGCACCAAAATCAACGGGACTTTCCAAAATGTCGTAACAACTCCGCCCCATTGA
CGCAAATGGGCGGTAGGCGTGTACGGTGGGAGGTCTATATAAGCAGAGCTGGTTTAGTGAACCGTCAGAT
CAGATCTTTGTCGATCCTACCATCCACTCGACACACCCGCCAGCGGCCGC
